LOCUS       Exported 7011 bp ds-DNA circular SYN 11-MAR-2022
DEFINITION  Retroviral expression of Cdc42 splice variant 1.
ACCESSION   .
VERSION     .
KEYWORDS    MIGR1-Cdc42-1
SOURCE      synthetic DNA construct
  ORGANISM  synthetic DNA construct
REFERENCE   1 (bases 1 to 7011)
  TITLE     Retroviral expression vectors for Cdc42 splice variants
  JOURNAL   Unpublished
REFERENCE   2 (bases 1 to 7011)
  AUTHORS   .
  TITLE     Direct Submission
  JOURNAL   Exported Mar 11, 2022 from SnapGene Server 1.1.58
            http://www.snapgene.com
FEATURES             Location/Qualifiers
     source          1..7011
                     /organism="synthetic DNA construct"
                     /mol_type="other DNA"
     primer_bind     147..166
                     /label=EXFP-R
                     /note="For distinguishing EGFP variants, reverse primer"
     primer_bind     406..427
                     /label=EGFP-N
                     /note="EGFP, reverse primer"
     misc_feature    484..1036
                     /label=IRES
                     /note="internal ribosome entry site (IRES) of the
                     encephalomyocarditis virus (EMCV)"
     primer_bind     complement(646..665)
                     /label=IRES-F
                     /note="IRES internal ribosome entry site, forward primer"
     primer_bind     875..892
                     /label=IRES reverse
                     /note="IRES internal ribosome entry site, reverse primer.
                     Also called pCDH-rev"
     CDS             complement(1058..1633)
                     /codon_start=1
                     /product="human Rho family small GTPase Cdc42"
                     /label=Cdc42
                     /translation="MQTIKCVVVGDGAVGKTCLLISYTTNKFPSEYVPTVFDNYAVTVM
                     IGGEPYTLGLFDTAGQEDYDRLRPLSYPQTDVFLVCFSVVSPSSFENVKEKWVPEITHH
                     CPKTPFLLVGTQIDLRDDPSTIEKLAKNKQKPITPETAEKLARDLKAVKYVECSALTQK
                     GLKNVFDEAILAALEPPEPKKSRRCVLL"
     CDS             complement(1652..2068)
                     /label=gag (truncated)
                     /note="truncated Moloney murine leukemia virus (MMLV) gag
                     gene lacking the start codon"
     primer_bind     complement(1668..1684)
                     /label=pBABE 5'
                     /note="Psi packaging signal, forward primer for pBABE
                     vectors"
     primer_bind     complement(1700..1722)
                     /label=pLXSN 5'
                     /note="Murine stem cell virus, forward primer. Also called
                     MSCV"
     misc_feature    2135..2476
                     /label=MESV Psi
                     /note="packaging signal of murine embryonic stem cell
                     virus"
     LTR             2540..3056
                     /label=5' LTR
                     /note="5' long terminal repeat from murine embryonic stem
                     cell virus"
     primer_bind     complement(3256..3275)
                     /label=pBRrevBam
                     /note="pBR322 vectors, tet region, downstream of BamHI,
                     reverse primer"
     primer_bind     complement(3403..3425)
                     /label=M13/pUC Forward
                     /note="In lacZ gene"
     primer_bind     complement(3619..3638)
                     /label=pRS-marker
                     /note="pRS vectors, use to sequence yeast selectable
                     marker"
     primer_bind     3738..3760
                     /label=pGEX 3'
                     /note="pGEX vectors, reverse primer"
     primer_bind     complement(3798..3816)
                     /label=pBRforEco
                     /note="pBR322 vectors, upsteam of EcoRI site, forward
                     primer"
     promoter        3884..3988
                     /gene="bla"
                     /label=AmpR promoter
     CDS             3989..4849
                     /codon_start=1
                     /gene="bla"
                     /product="beta-lactamase"
                     /label=AmpR
                     /note="confers resistance to ampicillin, carbenicillin, and
                     related antibiotics"
                     /translation="MSIQHFRVALIPFFAAFCLPVFAHPETLVKVKDAEDQLGARVGYI
                     ELDLNSGKILESFRPEERFPMMSTFKVLLCGAVLSRIDAGQEQLGRRIHYSQNDLVEYS
                     PVTEKHLTDGMTVRELCSAAITMSDNTAANLLLTTIGGPKELTAFLHNMGDHVTRLDRW
                     EPELNEAIPNDERDTTMPVAMATTLRKLLTGELLTLASRQQLIDWMEADKVAGPLLRSA
                     LPAGWFIADKSGAGERGSRGIIAALGPDGKPSRIVVIYTTGSQATMDERNRQIAEIGAS
                     LIKHW"
     primer_bind     complement(4207..4226)
                     /label=Amp-R
                     /note="Ampicillin resistance gene, reverse primer"
     rep_origin      5020..5608
                     /direction=RIGHT
                     /label=ori
                     /note="high-copy-number ColE1/pMB1/pBR322/pUC origin of
                     replication"
     primer_bind     5509..5528
                     /label=pBR322ori-F
                     /note="pBR322 origin, forward primer"
     primer_bind     5762..5779
                     /label=L4440
                     /note="L4440 vector, forward primer"
     protein_bind    5896..5917
                     /label=CAP binding site
                     /bound_moiety="E. coli catabolite activator protein"
                     /note="CAP binding activates transcription in the presence
                     of cAMP."
     promoter        5932..5962
                     /label=lac promoter
                     /note="promoter for the E. coli lac operon"
     protein_bind    5970..5986
                     /label=lac operator
                     /bound_moiety="lac repressor encoded by lacI"
                     /note="The lac repressor binds to the lac operator to
                     inhibit transcription in E. coli. This inhibition can be
                     relieved by adding lactose or
                     isopropyl-beta-D-thiogalactopyranoside (IPTG)."
     LTR             6148..6662
                     /label=3' LTR
                     /note="3' long terminal repeat from murine embryonic stem
                     cell virus"
     CDS             complement(6764..472)
                     /codon_start=1
                     /product="the original enhanced GFP (Yang et al., 1996)"
                     /label=EGFP
                     /note="mammalian codon-optimized"
                     /translation="MVSKGEELFTGVVPILVELDGDVNGHKFSVSGEGEGDATYGKLTL
                     KFICTTGKLPVPWPTLVTTLTYGVQCFSRYPDHMKQHDFFKSAMPEGYVQERTIFFKDD
                     GNYKTRAEVKFEGDTLVNRIELKGIDFKEDGNILGHKLEYNYNSHNVYIMADKQKNGIK
                     ANFKIRHNIEDGSVQLADHYQQNTPIGDGPVLLPDNHYLSTQSALSKDPNEKRDHMVLL
                     EFVTAAGITLGMDELYK"
     primer_bind     complement(6809..6830)
                     /label=EGFP-C
                     /note="EGFP, forward primer"
ORIGIN
        1 gcttgtcggc catgatatag acgttgtggc tgttgtagtt gtactccagc ttgtgcccca
       61 ggatgttgcc gtcctccttg aagtcgatgc ccttcagctc gatgcggttc accagggtgt
      121 cgccctcgaa cttcacctcg gcgcgggtct tgtagttgcc gtcgtccttg aagaagatgg
      181 tgcgctcctg gacgtagcct tcgggcatgg cggacttgaa gaagtcgtgc tgcttcatgt
      241 ggtcggggta gcggctgaag cactgcacgc cgtaggtcag ggtggtcacg agggtgggcc
      301 agggcacggg cagcttgccg gtggtgcaga tgaacttcag ggtcagcttg ccgtaggtgg
      361 catcgccctc gccctcgcca gacacgctga acttgtggcc gtttacgtcg ccgtccagct
      421 cgaccaggat gggcaccacc ccggtgaaca gctcctcgcc cttgctcacc atggttgtgg
      481 ccatattatc atcgtgtttt tcaaaggaaa accacgtccc cgtggttcgg ggggcctaga
      541 cgttttttta acctcgacta aacacatgta aagcatgtgc accgaggccc cagatcagat
      601 cccatacaat ggggtacctt ctgggcatcc ttcagcccct tgttgaatac gcttgaggag
      661 agccatttga ctctttccac aactatccaa ctcacaacgt ggcactgggg ttgtgccgcc
      721 tttgcaggtg tatcttatac acgtggcttt tggccgcaga ggcacctgtc gccaggtggg
      781 gggttccgct gcctgcaaag ggtcgctaca gacgttgttt gtcttcaaga agcttccaga
      841 ggaactgctt ccttcacgac attcaacaga ccttgcattc ctttggcgag aggggaaaga
      901 cccctaggaa tgctcgtcaa gaagacaggg ccaggtttcc gggccctcac attgccaaaa
      961 gacggcaata tggtggaaaa taacatatag acaaacgcac accggcctta ttccaagcgg
     1021 cttcggccag taacgttagg gggggggggc ggaattctca tagcagcaca cacctgcggc
     1081 tcttcttcgg ttctggaggc tccagggcag ccaatattgc ttcgtcaaat acattcttta
     1141 ggcctttctg tgtaagtgca gaacactcca catacttgac agccttcagg tcacgggcca
     1201 gcttttcagc agtctctgga gtgataggct tctgtttgtt cttggcaagt ttctcaatag
     1261 tagaggggtc atctctgaga tcaatttgag tcccaacaag caagaaagga gtctttggac
     1321 agtggtgagt tatctcaggc acccactttt ctttcacgtt ttcaaatgaa gatggagaga
     1381 ccactgaaaa acagactaga aatacatctg tttgtggata actcagcggt cgtaatctgt
     1441 cataatcctc ttgccctgca gtatcaaaaa gtccaagagt atatggttct ccaccaatca
     1501 taactgtgac tgcatagttg tcaaaaacag tcggtacata ttccgatgga aatttgtttg
     1561 ttgtgtagga tatcaggaga catgttttac caacagcacc atcgcccaca acaacacact
     1621 taattgtctg catggtggca gatctaattc cggcgcctag agaaggagtg agggctggat
     1681 aaagggagga tcgaggcggg gtcgaacgag gaggttcaag ggggagagac ggggcggatg
     1741 gaggaagagg aggcggaggc ttagggtgta caaagggctt gacccaggga ggggggtcaa
     1801 aagccaaggc ttcccaggtc acgatgtagg ggacctggtc tgggtgtcca tgcgggccag
     1861 gtgaaaagac cttgatctta acctgggtga tgaggtctcg gttaaaggtg ccgtctcgcg
     1921 gccatccgac gttaaaggtt ggccattctg cagagcagaa ggtaacccaa cgtctcttct
     1981 tgacatctac cgactggttg tgagcgatcc gctcgacatc tttccagtga cctaaggtca
     2041 aacttaaggg agtggtaaca gtctggccct aattttcaga caaatacaga aacacagtca
     2101 gacagagaca acacagaacg atgctgcagc gctgcagcag acaagacgcg cggcttcggt
     2161 tccaaaccga aagcaaaaat tcagacggag gcgggaactg ttttaggttc tcgtctccta
     2221 ccagaaccac atatcctgac ggggtcggat tccacatcga ctcccttcct caggtcgggc
     2281 cacaaaaacg gcccccaaag tccctgggac gtctcccagg gttgcggccg ggtgttcaga
     2341 actcgtcagt tccaccacgg gtccgccaga tacagagcta gttagctaac tagtacagac
     2401 gcaggcgcaa acattagatg ccggcacaaa cacgcacaaa gacagagaca gacacgaaac
     2461 gaccgctggc cagcttacct cccggcgggg gggtcggtgg tccctgggca ggggtctcca
     2521 aatctcggtg gaacctccaa atgaaagacc cccgaggtgg gcagtcaatc aatctgagga
     2581 gaccctccca aggatcagcg agtccacgat tcggatgcaa acagcaagag gctttattgg
     2641 gaatacgggt acccgggcga cgcagtctat cggaggactg gcgcgccgag tgaggggttg
     2701 tgggctcttt tattgagctc ggggagcaga agcgcgcgaa cagaagcgag aagcgaactg
     2761 attggttagt tcaaataagg cacagggtca tttcaggtcc ttggggcacc ctggaaacat
     2821 ctgatggttc tctagaaact gctgagggcg ggaccgcatc tggggaccat ctgttcttgg
     2881 ccctgagccg gggcaggaac tgcttaccac agatatcctg tttggcccat attctgctgt
     2941 ctctctgttc ctaaccttga tctgaacttc tctattctca gttatgtatt ttccatgcct
     3001 tgcaaaatgg cgttacttaa gctagcttgc caaacctaca ggtggggtct ttcattcccc
     3061 cctttttctg gagactaaat aaaatctttt attttatcta tggctcgtac tctataggct
     3121 tcagctggtg atattgttga gtcaaaacta gagcctggac cactgatatc ctgtctttaa
     3181 caaattggac taatcgcctc tacgccggac gcatcgtggc cggcatcacc ggcgccacag
     3241 gtgcggttgc tggcgcctat atcgccgaca tcaccgatgg ggaagatcgg gctcgccact
     3301 tcgggctcat gagcgcttgt ttcggcgtgg gtatggtggc aggccccgtg gccgggggac
     3361 tgttgggcgc catctccttg catgcaccat tccttgcgcc gtcgttttac aacgtcgtga
     3421 ctgggaaaac cctggcgtta cccaacttaa tcgccttgca gcacatcccc ctttcgccag
     3481 ctggcgtaat agcgaagagg cccgcaccga tcgcccttcc caacagttgc gcagcctgaa
     3541 tggcgaatgg cgcctgatgc ggtattttct ccttacgcat ctgtgcggta tttcacaccg
     3601 catatggtgc actctcagta caatctgctc tgatgccgca tagttaagcc agccccgaca
     3661 cccgccaaca cccgctgacg cgccctgacg ggcttgtctg ctcccggcat ccgcttacag
     3721 acaagctgtg accgtctccg ggagctgcat gtgtcagagg ttttcaccgt catcaccgaa
     3781 acgcgcgaga cgaaagggcc tcgtgatacg cctattttta taggttaatg tcatgataat
     3841 aatggtttct tagacgtcag gtggcacttt tcggggaaat gtgcgcggaa cccctatttg
     3901 tttatttttc taaatacatt caaatatgta tccgctcatg agacaataac cctgataaat
     3961 gcttcaataa tattgaaaaa ggaagagtat gagtattcaa catttccgtg tcgcccttat
     4021 tccctttttt gcggcatttt gccttcctgt ttttgctcac ccagaaacgc tggtgaaagt
     4081 aaaagatgct gaagatcagt tgggtgcacg agtgggttac atcgaactgg atctcaacag
     4141 cggtaagatc cttgagagtt ttcgccccga agaacgtttt ccaatgatga gcacttttaa
     4201 agttctgcta tgtggcgcgg tattatcccg tattgacgcc gggcaagagc aactcggtcg
     4261 ccgcatacac tattctcaga atgacttggt tgagtactca ccagtcacag aaaagcatct
     4321 tacggatggc atgacagtaa gagaattatg cagtgctgcc ataaccatga gtgataacac
     4381 tgcggccaac ttacttctga caacgatcgg aggaccgaag gagctaaccg cttttttgca
     4441 caacatgggg gatcatgtaa ctcgccttga tcgttgggaa ccggagctga atgaagccat
     4501 accaaacgac gagcgtgaca ccacgatgcc tgtagcaatg gcaacaacgt tgcgcaaact
     4561 attaactggc gaactactta ctctagcttc ccggcaacaa ttaatagact ggatggaggc
     4621 ggataaagtt gcaggaccac ttctgcgctc ggcccttccg gctggctggt ttattgctga
     4681 taaatctgga gccggtgagc gtgggtctcg cggtatcatt gcagcactgg ggccagatgg
     4741 taagccctcc cgtatcgtag ttatctacac gacggggagt caggcaacta tggatgaacg
     4801 aaatagacag atcgctgaga taggtgcctc actgattaag cattggtaac tgtcagacca
     4861 agtttactca tatatacttt agattgattt aaaacttcat ttttaattta aaaggatcta
     4921 ggtgaagatc ctttttgata atctcatgac caaaatccct taacgtgagt tttcgttcca
     4981 ctgagcgtca gaccccgtag aaaagatcaa aggatcttct tgagatcctt tttttctgcg
     5041 cgtaatctgc tgcttgcaaa caaaaaaacc accgctacca gcggtggttt gtttgccgga
     5101 tcaagagcta ccaactcttt ttccgaaggt aactggcttc agcagagcgc agataccaaa
     5161 tactgttctt ctagtgtagc cgtagttagg ccaccacttc aagaactctg tagcaccgcc
     5221 tacatacctc gctctgctaa tcctgttacc agtggctgct gccagtggcg ataagtcgtg
     5281 tcttaccggg ttggactcaa gacgatagtt accggataag gcgcagcggt cgggctgaac
     5341 ggggggttcg tgcacacagc ccagcttgga gcgaacgacc tacaccgaac tgagatacct
     5401 acagcgtgag ctatgagaaa gcgccacgct tcccgaaggg agaaaggcgg acaggtatcc
     5461 ggtaagcggc agggtcggaa caggagagcg cacgagggag cttccagggg gaaacgcctg
     5521 gtatctttat agtcctgtcg ggtttcgcca cctctgactt gagcgtcgat ttttgtgatg
     5581 ctcgtcaggg gggcggagcc tatggaaaaa cgccagcaac gcggcctttt tacggttcct
     5641 ggccttttgc tggccttttg ctcacatgtt ctttcctgcg ttatcccctg attctgtgga
     5701 taaccgtatt accgcctttg agtgagctga taccgctcgc cgcagccgaa cgaccgagcg
     5761 cagcgagtca gtgagcgagg aagcggaaga gcgcccaata cgcaaaccgc ctctccccgc
     5821 gcgttggccg attcattaat gcagctggca cgacaggttt cccgactgga aagcgggcag
     5881 tgagcgcaac gcaattaatg tgagttagct cactcattag gcaccccagg ctttacactt
     5941 tatgcttccg gctcgtatgt tgtgtggaat tgtgagcgga taacaatttc acaattctcc
     6001 ccagctcttt ctgcgctgtc cataatgaac tatttcagga gtattggagt atgtggattc
     6061 aaaacagtgg ctaattgagt caggattact taatattcga ctcctaccct cagaatgttg
     6121 ttctccaact tcaagaaact gttacccatg aaagaccccc gctgacgggt agtcaatcac
     6181 tcagaggaga ccctcccaag gaacagcgag accacaagtc ggatgcaact gcaagagggt
     6241 ttattggata cacgggtacc cgggcgacgc agtctatcgg aggactggcg cgccgagtga
     6301 ggggttgtgg gctcttttat tgagctcggg gagcagaagc gcgcgaacag aagcgagaag
     6361 cgaactgatt ggttagttca aataaggcac agggtcattt caggtccttg gggcaccctg
     6421 gaaacatctg atggttctct agaaactgct gagggcggga ccgcatctgg ggaccatctg
     6481 ttcttggccc tgagccgggg caggaactgc ttaccacaga tatcctgttt ggcccatatt
     6541 ctgctgtctc tctgttccta accttgatct gaacttctct attctcagtt atgtattttc
     6601 catgccttgc aaaatggcgt tacttaagct agcttgccaa acctacaggt ggggtctttc
     6661 attcccccct ttttctggag actaaataaa atcttttatt ttatcgataa gcttggctgc
     6721 aggtcgacgg tatcgataag cttgataatt cttaattaat tcattacttg tacagctcgt
     6781 ccatgccgag agtgatcccg gcggcggtca cgaactccag caggaccatg tgatcgcgct
     6841 tctcgttggg gtctttgctc agggcggact gggtgctcag gtagtggttg tcgggcagca
     6901 gcacggggcc gtcgccgatg ggggtgttct gctggtagtg gtcggcgagc tgcacgctgc
     6961 cgtcctcgat gttgtggcgg atcttgaagt tcgccttgat gccgttcttc t
//
